>Addgene plasmid #228359 | pXR001-mCD4: EF1a-RfxCas13d-P2A-mCD4-T2A-EGFP | addgene full sequence | sequence record 453995 | Addgene NGS Result
GTGAACGGATCGGCACTGCGTGCGCCAATTCTGCAGACAAATGGCAGTATTCATCCACAATTTTAAAAGA
AAAGGGGGGATTGGGGGGTACAGTGCAGGGGAAAGAATAGTAGACATAATAGCAACAGACATACAAACTA
AAGAATTACAAAAACAAATTACAAAAATTCAAAATTTTCGGGTTTATTACAGGGACAGCAGAGATCCAGT
TTGGTTAATTAATGCAAAGATGGATAAAGTTTTAAACAGAGAGGAATCTTTGCAGCTAATGGACCTTCTA
GGTCTTGAAAGGAGTGGGAATTGGCTCCGGTGCCCGTCAGTGGGCAGAGCGCACATCGCCCACAGTCCCC
GAGAAGTTGGGGGGAGGGGTCGGCAATTGAACCGGTGCCTAGAGAAGGTGGCGCGGGGTAAACTGGGAAA
GTGATGTCGTGTACTGGCTCCGCCTTTTTCCCGAGGGTGGGGGAGAACCGTATATAAGTGCAGTAGTCGC
CGTGAACGTTCTTTTTCGCAACGGGTTTGCCGCCAGAACACAGGTAAGTGCCGTGTGTGGTTCCCGCGGG
CCTGGCCTCTTTACGGGTTATGGCCCTTGCGTGCCTTGAATTACTTCCACCTGGCTGCAGTACGTGATTC
TTGATCCCGAGCTTCGGGTTGGAAGTGGGTGGGAGAGTTCGAGGCCTTGCGCTTAAGGAGCCCCTTCGCC
TCGTGCTTGAGTTGAGGCCTGGCCTGGGCGCTGGGGCCGCCGCGTGCGAATCTGGTGGCACCTTCGCGCC
TGTCTCGCTGCTTTCGATAAGTCTCTAGCCATTTAAAATTTTTGATGACCTGCTGCGACGCTTTTTTTCT
GGCAAGATAGTCTTGTAAATGCGGGCCAAGATCTGCACACTGGTATTTCGGTTTTTGGGGCCGCGGGCGG
CGACGGGGCCCGTGCGTCCCAGCGCACATGTTCGGCGAGGCGGGGCCTGCGAGCGCGGCCACCGAGAATC
GGACGGGGGTAGTCTCAAGCTGGCCGGCCTGCTCTGGTGCCTGGCCTCGCGCCGCCGTGTATCGCCCCGC
CCTGGGCGGCAAGGCTGGCCCGGTCGGCACCAGTTGCGTGAGCGGAAAGATGGCCGCTTCCCGGCCCTGC
TGCAGGGAGCTCAAAATGGAGGACGCGGCGCTCGGGAGAGCGGGCGGGTGAGTCACCCACACAAAGGAAA
AGGGCCTTTCCGTCCTCAGCCGTCGCTTCATGTGACTCCACGGAGTACCGGGCGCCGTCCAGGCACCTCG
ATTAGTTCTCGAGCTTTTGGAGTACGTCGTCTTTAGGTTGGGGGGAGGGGTTTTATGCGATGGAGTTTCC
CCACACTGAGTGGGTGGAGACTGAAGTTAGGCCAGCTTGGCACTTGATGTAATTCTCCTTGGAATTTGCC
CTTTTTGAGTTTGGATCTTGGTTCATTCTCAAGCCTCAGACAGTGGTTCAAAGTTTTTTTCTTCCATTTC
AGGTGTCGTGACGTACGGCCACCATGAGCCCCAAGAAGAAGAGAAAGGTGGAGGCCAGCATCGAAAAAAA
AAAGTCCTTCGCCAAGGGCATGGGCGTGAAGTCCACACTCGTGTCCGGCTCCAAAGTGTACATGACAACC
TTCGCCGAAGGCAGCGACGCCAGGCTGGAAAAGATCGTGGAGGGCGACAGCATCAGGAGCGTGAATGAGG
GCGAGGCCTTCAGCGCTGAAATGGCCGATAAAAACGCCGGCTATAAGATCGGCAACGCCAAATTCAGCCA
TCCTAAGGGCTACGCCGTGGTGGCTAACAACCCTCTGTATACAGGACCCGTCCAGCAGGATATGCTCGGC
CTGAAGGAAACTCTGGAAAAGAGGTACTTCGGCGAGAGCGCTGATGGCAATGACAATATTTGTATCCAGG
TGATCCATAACATCCTGGACATTGAAAAAATCCTCGCCGAATACATTACCAACGCCGCCTACGCCGTCAA
CAATATCTCCGGCCTGGATAAGGACATTATTGGATTCGGCAAGTTCTCCACAGTGTATACCTACGACGAA
TTCAAAGACCCCGAGCACCATAGGGCCGCTTTCAACAATAACGATAAGCTCATCAACGCCATCAAGGCCC
AGTATGACGAGTTCGACAACTTCCTCGATAACCCCAGACTCGGCTATTTCGGCCAGGCCTTTTTCAGCAA
GGAGGGCAGAAATTACATCATCAATTACGGCAACGAATGCTATGACATTCTGGCCCTCCTGAGCGGACTG
AGGCACTGGGTGGTCCATAACAACGAAGAAGAGTCCAGGATCTCCAGGACCTGGCTCTACAACCTCGATA
AGAACCTCGACAACGAATACATCTCCACCCTCAACTACCTCTACGACAGGATCACCAATGAGCTGACCAA
CTCCTTCTCCAAGAACTCCGCCGCCAACGTGAACTATATTGCCGAAACTCTGGGAATCAACCCTGCCGAA
TTCGCCGAACAATATTTCAGATTCAGCATTATGAAAGAGCAGAAAAACCTCGGATTCAATATCACCAAGC
TCAGGGAAGTGATGCTGGACAGGAAGGATATGTCCGAGATCAGGAAAAATCATAAGGTGTTCGACTCCAT
CAGGACCAAGGTCTACACCATGATGGACTTTGTGATTTATAGGTATTACATCGAAGAGGATGCCAAGGTG
GCTGCCGCCAATAAGTCCCTCCCCGATAATGAGAAGTCCCTGAGCGAGAAGGATATCTTTGTGATTAACC
TGAGGGGCTCCTTCAACGACGACCAGAAGGATGCCCTCTACTACGATGAAGCTAATAGAATTTGGAGAAA
GCTCGAAAATATCATGCACAACATCAAGGAATTTAGGGGAAACAAGACAAGAGAGTATAAGAAGAAGGAC
GCCCCTAGACTGCCCAGAATCCTGCCCGCTGGCCGTGATGTTTCCGCCTTCAGCAAACTCATGTATGCCC
TGACCATGTTCCTGGATGGCAAGGAGATCAACGACCTCCTGACCACCCTGATTAATAAATTCGATAACAT
CCAGAGCTTCCTGAAGGTGATGCCTCTCATCGGAGTCAACGCTAAGTTCGTGGAGGAATACGCCTTTTTC
AAAGACTCCGCCAAGATCGCCGATGAGCTGAGGCTGATCAAGTCCTTCGCTAGAATGGGAGAACCTATTG
CCGATGCCAGGAGGGCCATGTATATCGACGCCATCCGTATTTTAGGAACCAACCTGTCCTATGATGAGCT
CAAGGCCCTCGCCGACACCTTTTCCCTGGACGAGAACGGAAACAAGCTCAAGAAAGGCAAGCACGGCATG
AGAAATTTCATTATTAATAACGTGATCAGCAATAAAAGGTTCCACTACCTGATCAGATACGGTGATCCTG
CCCACCTCCATGAGATCGCCAAAAACGAGGCCGTGGTGAAGTTCGTGCTCGGCAGGATCGCTGACATCCA
GAAAAAACAGGGCCAGAACGGCAAGAACCAGATCGACAGGTACTACGAAACTTGTATCGGAAAGGATAAG
GGCAAGAGCGTGAGCGAAAAGGTGGACGCTCTCACAAAGATCATCACCGGAATGAACTACGACCAATTCG
ACAAGAAAAGGAGCGTCATTGAGGACACCGGCAGGGAAAACGCCGAGAGGGAGAAGTTTAAAAAGATCAT
CAGCCTGTACCTCACCGTGATCTACCACATCCTCAAGAATATTGTCAATATCAACGCCAGGTACGTCATC
GGATTCCATTGCGTCGAGCGTGATGCTCAACTGTACAAGGAGAAAGGCTACGACATCAATCTCAAGAAAC
TGGAAGAGAAGGGATTCAGCTCCGTCACCAAGCTCTGCGCTGGCATTGATGAAACTGCCCCCGATAAGAG
AAAGGACGTGGAAAAGGAGATGGCTGAAAGAGCCAAGGAGAGCATTGACAGCCTCGAGAGCGCCAACCCC
AAGCTGTATGCCAATTACATCAAATACAGCGACGAGAAGAAAGCCGAGGAGTTCACCAGGCAGATTAACA
GGGAGAAGGCCAAAACCGCCCTGAACGCCTACCTGAGGAACACCAAGTGGAATGTGATCATCAGGGAGGA
CCTCCTGAGAATTGACAACAAGACATGTACCCTGTTCAGAAACAAGGCCGTCCACCTGGAAGTGGCCAGG
TATGTCCACGCCTATATCAACGACATTGCCGAGGTCAATTCCTACTTCCAACTGTACCATTACATCATGC
AGAGAATTATCATGAATGAGAGGTACGAGAAAAGCAGCGGAAAGGTGTCCGAGTACTTCGACGCTGTGAA
TGACGAGAAGAAGTACAACGATAGGCTCCTGAAACTGCTGTGTGTGCCTTTCGGCTACTGTATCCCCAGG
TTTAAGAACCTGAGCATCGAGGCCCTGTTCGATAGGAACGAGGCCGCCAAGTTCGACAAGGAGAAAAAGA
AGGTGTCCGGCAATTCCGGATCCGGACCTAAGAAAAAGAGGAAGGTGGCGGCCGCTTACCCATACGATGT
TCCAGATTACGCTGGATCCGGCGCAACAAACTTCTCTCTGCTGAAACAAGCCGGAGATGTCGAAGAGAAT
CCTGGACCGCCGGACATGTGCCGAGCCATCTCTCTTAGGCGCTTGCTGCTGCTGCTGCTGCAGCTGTCAC
AACTCCTAGCTGTCACTCAAGGGAAGACGCTGGTGCTGGGGAAGGAAGGGGAATCAGCAGAACTGCCCTG
CGAGAGTTCCCAGAAGAAGATCACAGTCTTCACCTGGAAGTTCTCTGACCAGAGGAAGATTCTGGGGCAG
CATGGCAAAGGTGTATTAATTAGAGGAGGTTCGCCTTCGCAGTTTGATCGTTTTGATTCCAAAAAAGGGG
CATGGGAGAAAGGATCGTTTCCTCTCATCATCAATAAACTTAAGATGGAAGACTCTCAGACTTATATCTG
TGAGCTGGAGAACAGGAAAGAGGAGGTGGAGTTGTGGGTGTTCAAAGTGACCTTCAGTCCGGGTACCAGC
CTGTTGCAAGGGCAGAGCCTGACCCTGACCTTGGATAGCAACTCTAAGGTCTCTAACCCCTTGACAGAGT
GCAAACACAAAAAGGGTAAAGTTGTCAGTGGTTCCAAAGTTCTCTCCATGTCCAACCTAAGGGTTCAGGA
CAGCGACTTCTGGAACTGCACCGTGACCCTGGACCAGAAAAAGAACTGGTTCGGCATGACACTCTCAGTG
CTGGGTTTTCAGAGCACAGCTATCACGGCCTATAAGAGTGAGGGAGAGTCAGCGGAGTTCTCCTTCCCAC
TCAACTTTGCAGAGGAAAACGGGTGGGGAGAGCTGATGTGGAAGGCAGAGAAGGATTCTTTCTTCCAGCC
CTGGATCTCCTTCTCCATAAAGAACAAAGAGGTGTCCGTACAAAAGTCCACCAAAGACCTCAAGCTCCAG
CTGAAGGAAACGCTCCCACTCACCCTCAAGATACCCCAGGTCTCGCTTCAGTTTGCTGGTTCTGGCAACC
TGACTCTGACTCTGGACAAAGGGACACTGCATCAGGAAGTGAACCTGGTGGTGATGAAAGTGGCTCAGCT
CAACAATACTTTGACCTGTGAGGTGATGGGACCTACCTCTCCCAAGATGAGACTGACCCTGAAGCAGGAG
AACCAGGAGGCCAGGGTCTCTGAGGAGCAGAAAGTAGTTCAAGTGGTGGCCCCTGAGACAGGGCTGTGGC
AGTGTCTACTGAGTGAAGGTGATAAGGTCAAGATGGACTCCAGGATCCAGGTTTTATCCAGAGGGGTGAA
CCAGACAGTGTTCCTGGCTTGCGTGCTGGGTGGCTCCTTCGGCTTTCTGGGTTTCCTTGGGCTCTGCATC
CTCTGCTGTGTCAGGTGCCGGCACCAACAGCGCCAGGGCGGCAGTGGAGAGGGCAGAGGAAGTCTGCTAA
CATGCGGTGACGTCGAGGAGAATCCTGGCCCAGTGAGCAAGGGCGAGGAGCTGTTCACCGGGGTGGTGCC
CATCCTGGTCGAGCTGGACGGCGACGTAAACGGCCACAAGTTCAGCGTGTCCGGCGAGGGCGAGGGCGAT
GCCACCTACGGCAAGCTGACCCTGAAGTTCATCTGCACCACCGGCAAGCTGCCCGTGCCCTGGCCCACCC
TCGTGACCACCCTGACCTACGGCGTGCAGTGCTTCAGCCGCTACCCCGACCACATGAAGCAGCACGACTT
CTTCAAGTCCGCCATGCCCGAAGGCTACGTCCAGGAGCGCACCATCTTCTTCAAGGACGACGGCAACTAC
AAGACCCGCGCCGAGGTGAAGTTCGAGGGCGACACCCTGGTGAACCGCATCGAGCTGAAGGGCATCGACT
TCAAGGAGGACGGCAACATCCTGGGGCACAAGCTGGAGTACAACTACAACAGCCACAACGTCTATATCAT
GGCCGACAAGCAGAAGAACGGCATCAAGGTGAACTTCAAGATCCGCCACAACATCGAGGACGGCAGCGTG
CAGCTCGCCGACCACTACCAGCAGAACACCCCCATCGGCGACGGCCCCGTGCTGCTGCCCGACAACCACT
ACCTGAGCACCCAGTCCGCCCTGAGCAAAGACCCCAACGAGAAGCGCGATCACATGGTCCTGCTGGAGTT
CGTGACCGCCGCCGGGATCACTCTCGGCATGGACGAGCTGTACAAGTAAGAATTCGATATCAAGCTTATC
GATAATCAACCTCTGGATTACAAAATTTGTGAAAGATTGACTGGTATTCTTAACTATGTTGCTCCTTTTA
CGCTATGTGGATACGCTGCTTTAATGCCTTTGTATCATGCTATTGCTTCCCGTATGGCTTTCATTTTCTC
CTCCTTGTATAAATCCTGGTTGCTGTCTCTTTATGAGGAGTTGTGGCCCGTTGTCAGGCAACGTGGCGTG
GTGTGCACTGTGTTTGCTGACGCAACCCCCACTGGTTGGGGCATTGCCACCACCTGTCAGCTCCTTTCCG
GGACTTTCGCTTTCCCCCTCCCTATTGCCACGGCGGAACTCATCGCCGCCTGCCTTGCCCGCTGCTGGAC
AGGGGCTCGGCTGTTGGGCACTGACAATTCCGTGGTGTTGTCGGGGAAATCATCGTCCTTTCCTTGGCTG
CTCGCCTGTGTTGCCACCTGGATTCTGCGCGGGACGTCCTTCTGCTACGTCCCTTCGGCCCTCAATCCAG
CGGACCTTCCTTCCCGCGGCCTGCTGCCGGCTCTGCGGCCTCTTCCGCGTCTTCGCCTTCGCCCTCAGAC
GAGTCGGATCTCCCTTTGGGCCGCCTCCCCGCATCGATACCGTCGACCTCGAGACCTAGAAAAACATGGA
GCAATCACAAGTAGCAATACAGCAGCTACCAATGCTGATTGTGCCTGGCTAGAAGCACAAGAGGAGGAGG
AGGTGGGTTTTCCAGTCACACCTCAGGTACCTTTAAGACCAATGACTTACAAGGCAGCTGTAGATCTTAG
CCACTTTTTAAAAGAAAAGGGGGGACTGGAAGGGCTAATTCACTCCCAACGAAGACAAGATATCCTTGAT
CTGTGGATCTACCACACACAAGGCTACTTCCCTGATTGGCAGAACTACACACCAGGGCCAGGGATCAGAT
ATCCACTGACCTTTGGATGGTGCTACAAGCTAGTACCAGTTGAGCAAGAGAAGGTAGAAGAAGCCAATGA
AGGAGAGAACACCCGCTTGTTACACCCTGTGAGCCTGCATGGGATGGATGACCCGGAGAGAGAAGTATTA
GAGTGGAGGTTTGACAGCCGCCTAGCATTTCATCACATGGCCCGAGAGCTGCATCCGGACTGTACTGGGT
CTCTCTGGTTAGACCAGATCTGAGCCTGGGAGCTCTCTGGCTAACTAGGGAACCCACTGCTTAAGCCTCA
ATAAAGCTTGCCTTGAGTGCTTCAAGTAGTGTGTGCCCGTCTGTTGTGTGACTCTGGTAACTAGAGATCC
CTCAGACCCTTTTAGTCAGTGTGGAAAATCTCTAGCAGGGCCCGTTTAAACCCGCTGATCAGCCTCGACT
GTGCCTTCTAGTTGCCAGCCATCTGTTGTTTGCCCCTCCCCCGTGCCTTCCTTGACCCTGGAAGGTGCCA
CTCCCACTGTCCTTTCCTAATAAAATGAGGAAATTGCATCGCATTGTCTGAGTAGGTGTCATTCTATTCT
GGGGGGTGGGGTGGGGCAGGACAGCAAGGGGGAGGATTGGGAAGACAATAGCAGGCATGCTGGGGATGCG
GTGGGCTCTATGGCTTCTGAGGCGGAAAGAACCAGCTGGGGCTCTAGGGGGTATCCCC
[124 nt withheld, positions 8249-8372]
C
[91 nt withheld, positions 8374-8464]
A
[49 nt withheld, positions 8466-8514]
CCTTTGACGTTGGAGTCCACGTTCTTT
[37 nt withheld, positions 8542-8578]
ACCCTATCTCGGTCTATTCTTTTGATTTATAAGGGATTTTGCCGATTTCGGCCTATTGGTTAAAAAATGA
GCTGATTTAACAAAAATTTAACGCGAATTAATTCTGTGGAATGTGTGTCAGTTAGGGTGTGGAAAGTCCC
CAGGCTCCCCAGCAGGCAGAAGTATGCAAAGCATGCATCTCAATTAGTCAGCAACCAGGTGTGGAAAGTC
CCCAGGCTCCCCAGCAGGCAGAAGTATGCAAAGCATGCATCTCAATTAGTCAGCAACCATAGTCCCGCCC
CTAACTCCGCCCATCCCGCCCCTAACTCCGCCCAGTTCCGCCCATTCTCCGCCCCATGGCTGACTAATTT
TTTTTATTTATGCAGAGGCCGAGGCCGCCTCTGCCTCTGAGCTATTCCAGAAGTAGTGAGGAGGCTTTTT
TGGAGGCCTAGGCTTTTGCAAAAAGCTCCCGGGAGCTTGTATATCCATTTTCGGATCTGATCAGCACGTG
TTGACAATTAATCATCGGCATAGTATATCGGCATAGTATAATACGACAAGGTGAGGAACTAAACCATGGC
CAAGTTGACCAGTGCCGTTCCGGTGCTCACCGCGCGCGACGTCGCCGGAGCGGTCGAGTTCTGGACCGAC
CGGCTCGGGTTCTCCCGGGACTTCGTGGAGGACGACTTCGCCGGTGTGGTCCGGGACGACGTGACCCTGT
TCATCAGCGCGGTCCAGGACCAGGTGGTGCCGGACAACACCCTGGCCTGGGTGTGGGTGCGCGGCCTGGA
CGAGCTGTACGCCGAGTGGTCGGAGGTCGTGTCCACGAACTTCCGGGACGCCTCCGGGCCGGCCATGACC
GAGATCGGCGAGCAGCCGTGGGGGCGGGAGTTCGCCCTGCGCGACCCGGCCGGCAACTGCGTGCACTTCG
TGGCCGAGGAGCAGGACTGACACGTGCTACGAGATTTCGATTCCACCGCCGCCTTCTATGAAAGGTTGGG
CTTCGGAATCGTTTTCCGGGACGCCGGCTGGATGATCCTCCAGCGCGGGGATCTCATGCTGGAGTTCTTC
GCCCACCCCAACTTGTTTATTGCAGCTTATAATGGTTACAAATAAAGCAATAGCATCACAAATTTCACAA
ATAAAGCATTTTTTTCACTGCATTCTAGTTGTGGTTTGTCCAAACTCATCAATGTATCTTATCATGTCTG
TATACCGTCGACCTCTAGCTAGAGCTTGGCGTAATCATGGTCATAGCTGTTTCCTGTGTGAAATTGTTAT
CCGCTCACAATTCCACACAACATACGAGCCGGAAGCATAAAGTGTAAAGCCTGGGGTGCCTAATGAGTGA
GCTAACTCACATTAATTGCGTTGCGCTCACTGCCCGCTTTCCAGTCGGGAAACCTGTCGTGCCAGCTGCA
TTAATGAATCGGCCAACGCGCGGGGAGAGGCGGTTTGCGTATTGGGCGCTCTTCCGCTTCCTCGCTCACT
GACTCGCTGCGCTCGGTCGTTCGGCTGCGGCGAGCGGTATCAGCTCACTCAAAGGCGGTAATACGGTTAT
CCACAGAATCAGGGGATAACGCAGGAAAGAACATGTGAGCAAAAGGCCAGCAAAAGGCCAGGAACCGTAA
AAAGGCCGCGTTGCTGGCGTTTTTCCATAGGCTCCGCCCCCCTGACGAGCATCACAAAAATCGACGCTCA
AGTCAGAGGTGGCGAAACCCGACAGGACTATAAAGATACCAGGCGTTTCCCCCTGGAAGCTCCCTCGTGC
GCTCTCCTGTTCCGACCCTGCCGCTTACCGGATACCTGTCCGCCTTTCTCCCTTCGGGAAGCGTGGCGCT
TTCTCATAGCTCACGCTGTAGGTATCTCAGTTCGGTGTAGGTCGTTCGCTCCAAGCTGGGCTGTGTGCAC
GAACCCCCCGTTCAGCCCGACCGCTGCGCCTTATCCGGTAACTATCGTCTTGAGTCCAACCCGGTAAGAC
ACGACTTATCGCCACTGGCAGCAGCCACTGGTAACAGGATTAGCAGAGCGAGGTATGTAGGCGGTGCTAC
AGAGTTCTTGAAGTGGTGGCCTAACTACGGCTACACTAGAAGAACAGTATTTGGTATCTGCGCTCTGCTG
AAGCCAGTTACCTTCGGAAAAAGAGTTGGTAGCTCTTGATCCGGCAAACAAACCACCGCTGGTAGCGGTG
GTTTTTTTGTTTGCAAGCAGCAGATTACGCGCAGAAAAAAAGGATCTCAAGAAGATCCTTTGATCTTTTC
TACGGGGTCTGACGCTCAGTGGAACGAAAACTCACGTTAAGGGATTTTGGTCATGAGATTATCAAAAAGG
ATCTTCACCTAGATCCTTTTAAATTAAAAATGAAGTTTTAAATCAATCTAAAGTATATATGAGTAAACTT
GGTCTGACAGTTACCAATGCTTAATCAGTGAGGCACCTATCTCAGCGATCTGTCTATTTCGTTCATCCAT
AGTTGCCTGACTCCCCGTCGTGTAGATAACTACGATACGGGAGGGCTTACCATCTGGCCCCAGTGCTGCA
ATGATACCGCGAGACCCACGCTCACCGGCTCCAGATTTATCAGCAATAAACCAGCCAGCCGGAAGGGCCG
AGCGCAGAAGTGGTCCTGCAACTTTATCCGCCTCCATCCAGTCTATTAATTGTTGCCGGGAAGCTAGAGT
AAGTAGTTCGCCAGTTAATAGTTTGCGCAACGTTGTTGCCATTGCTACAGGCATCGTGGTGTCACGCTCG
TCGTTTGGTATGGCTTCATTCAGCTCCGGTTCCCAACGATCAAGGCGAGTTACATGATCCCCCATGTTGT
GCAAAAAAGCGGTTAGCTCCTTCGGTCCTCCGATCGTTGTCAGAAGTAAGTTGGCCGCAGTGTTATCACT
CATGGTTATGGCAGCACTGCATAATTCTCTTACTGTCATGCCATCCGTAAGATGCTTTTCTGTGACTGGT
GAGTACTCAACCAAGTCATTCTGAGAATAGTGTATGCGGCGACCGAGTTGCTCTTGCCCGGCGTCAATAC
GGGATAATACCGCGCCACATAGCAGAACTTTAAAAGTGCTCATCATTGGAAAACGTTCTTCGGGGCGAAA
ACTCTCAAGGATCTTACCGCTGTTGAGATCCAGTTCGATGTAACCCACTCGTGCACCCAACTGATCTTCA
GCATCTTTTACTTTCACCAGCGTTTCTGGGTGAGCAAAAACAGGAAGGCAAAATGCCGCAAAAAAGGGAA
TAAGGGCGACACGGAAATGTTGAATACTCATACTCTTCCTTTTTCAATATTATTGAAGCATTTATCAGGG
TTATTGTCTCATGAGCGGATACATATTTGAATGTATTTAGAAAAATAAACAAATAGGGGTTCCGCGCACA
TTTCCCCGAAAAGTGCCACCTGACGTCGACGGATCGGGAGATCTCCCGATCCCCTATGGTGCACTCTCAG
TACAATCTGCTCTGATGCCGCATAGTTAAGCCAGTATCTGCTCCCTGCTTGTGTGTTGGAGGTCGCTGAG
TAGTGCGCGAGCAAAATTTAAGCTACAACAAGGCAAGGCTTGACCGACAATTGCATGAAGAATCTGCTTA
GGGTTAGGCGTTTTGCGCTGCTTCGCGATGTACGGGCCAGATATACGCGTTGACATTGATTATTGACTAG
TTATTAATAGTAATCAATTACGGGGTCATTAGTTCATAGCCCATATATGGAGTTCCGCGTTACATAACTT
ACGGTAAATGGCCCGCCTGGCTGACCGCCCAACGACCCCCGCCCATTGACGTCAATAATGACGTATGTTC
CCATAGTAACGCCAATAGGGACTTTCCATTGACGTCAATGGGTGGAGTATTTACGGTAAACTGCCCACTT
GGCAGTACATCAAGTGTATCATATGCCAAGTACGCCCCCTATTGACGTCAATGACGGTAAATGGCCCGCC
TGGCATTATGCCCAGTACATGACCTTATGGGACTTTCCTACTTGGCAGTACATCTACGTATTAGTCATCG
CTATTACCATGGTGATGCGGTTTTGGCAGTACATCAATGGGCGTGGATAGCGGTTTGACTCACGGGGATT
TCCAAGTCTCCACCCCATTGACGTCAATGGGAGTTTGTTTTGGCACCAAAATCAACGGGACTTTCCAAAA
TGTCGTAACAACTCCGCCCCATTGACGCAAATGGGCGGTAGGCGTGTACGGTGGGAGGTCTATATAAGCA
GCGCGTTTTGCCTGTACTGGGTCTCTCTGGTTAGACCAGATCTGAGCCTGGGAGCTCTCTGGCTAACTAG
GGAACCCACTGCTTAAGCCTCAATAAAGCTTGCCTTGAGTGCTTCAAGTAGTGTGTGCCCGTCTGTTGTG
TGACTCTGGTAACTAGAGATCCCTCAGACCCTTTTAGTCAGTGTGGAAAATCTCTAGCAGTGGCGCCCGA
ACAGGGACTTGAAAGCGAAAGGGAAACCAGAGGAGCTCTCTCGACGCAGGACTCGGCTTGCTGAAGCGCG
CACGGCAAGAGGCGAGGGGCGGCGACTGGTGAGTACGCCAAAAATTTTGACTAGCGGAGGCTAGAAGGAG
AGAGATGGGTGCGAGAGCGTCAGTATTAAGCGGGGGAGAATTAGATCGCGATGGGAAAAAATTCGGTTAA
GGCCAGGGGGAAAGAAAAAATATAAATTAAAACATATAGTATGGGCAAGCAGGGAGCTAGAACGATTCGC
AGTTAATCCTGGCCTGTTAGAAACATCAGAAGGCTGTAGACAAATACTGGGACAGCTACAACCATCCCTT
CAGACAGGATCAGAAGAACTTAGATCATTATATAATACAGTAGCAACCCTCTATTGTGTGCATCAAAGGA
TAGAGATAAAAGACACCAAGGAAGCTTTAGACAAGATAGAGGAAGAGCAAAACAAAAGTAAGACCACCGC
ACAGCAAGCGGCCGCTGATCTTCAGACCTGGAGGAGGAGATATGAGGGACAATTGGAGAAGTGAATTATA
TAAATATAAAGTAGTAAAAATTGAACCATTAGGAGTAGCACCCACCAAGGCAAAGAGAAGAGTGGTGCAG
AGAGAAAAAAGAGCAGTGGGAATAGGAGCTTTGTTCCTTGGGTTCTTGGGAGCAGCAGGAAGCACTATGG
GCGCAGCGTCAATGACGCTGACGGTACAGGCCAGACAATTATTGTCTGGTATAGTGCAGCAGCAGAACAA
TTTGCTGAGGGCTATTGAGGCGCAACAGCATCTGTTGCAACTCACAGTCTGGGGCATCAAGCAGCTCCAG
GCAAGAATCCTGGCTGTGGAAAGATACCTAAAGGATCAACAGCTCCTGGGGATTTGGGGTTGCTCTGGAA
AACTCATTTGCACCACTGCTGTGCCTTGGAATGCTAGTTGGAGTAATAAATCTCTGGAACAGATTTGGAA
TCACACGACCTGGATGGAGTGGGACAGAGAAATTAACAATTACACAAGCTTAATACACTCCTTAATTGAA
GAATCGCAAAACCAGCAAGAAAAGAATGAACAAGAATTATTGGAATTAGATAAATGGGCAAGTTTGTGGA
ATTGGTTTAACATAACAAATTGGCTGTGGTATATAAAATTATTCATAATGATAGTAGGAGGCTTGGTAGG
TTTAAGAATAGTTTTTGCTGTACTTTCTATAGTGAATAGAGTTAGGCAGGGATATTCACCATTATCGTTT
CAGACCCACCTCCCAACCCCGAGGGGACCCGACAGGCCCGAAGGAATAGAAGAAGAAGGTGGAGAGAGAG
ACAGAGACAGATCCATTCGATTA
Features (pLannotate 1.2.2; 34 found; start..end, strand, type, name):
     61..178     +  misc_feature   cPPT/CTS: central polypurine tract and central termination sequence of HIV-1
    230..296     +  CDS            small t antigen (fragment): SV40 (simian virus 40) small t antigen
    303..1481    +  promoter       EF-1α promoter: strong constitutive promoter for human elongation factor EF-1α
   1530..4427    +  CDS            RfxCas13d: RNA-targeting Type VI CRISPR protein from Ruminococcus flavefaciens strain XPD3002 (Konermann et al., 2018)
   4467..4493    +  CDS            3xHA (fragment): three tandem HA epitope tags
   4566..5846    +  CDS            Cd4 (fragment): CD4_MOUSE - Experimental evidence at protein level: Swiss-Prot protein existence level 1. Integral membrane glycoprotein that plays an essential role in the immune response and serves multiple functions in responses against both external and internal offenses. In T-cells, functions primarily as a coreceptor for MHC class II molecule:peptide complex. The antigens presented by class II peptides are derived from extracellular proteins while class I peptides are derived from cytosolic proteins. Interacts simultaneously with the T-cell receptor (TCR) and the MHC class II presented by antigen presen
   5913..6629    +  CDS            EGFP: the original enhanced GFP (Yang et al., 1996) mammalian codon-optimized
   6630..6654    +  misc_feature   MCS (fragment): pBluescript multiple cloning site
   6654..7242    +  misc_feature   WPRE: woodchuck hepatitis virus posttranscriptional regulatory element
   7179..7760    +  CDS            nef (fragment): NEF_HV1H2 - Experimental evidence at protein level: Swiss-Prot protein existence level 1. Extracellular Nef protein targets CD4(+) T-lymphocytes for apoptosis by interacting with CXCR4 surface receptors. From Human immunodeficiency virus type 1 group M subtype B (isolate HXB2) (HIV-1).
   7767..7947    +  LTR            5' LTR (truncated): truncated 5' long terminal repeat (LTR) from HIV-1
   7979..8203    +  polyA_signal   bGH poly(A) signal: bovine growth hormone polyadenylation signal
   8207..8228    +  promoter       SV40 promoter (fragment): SV40 enhancer and early promoter
   8249..8677    +  rep_origin     f1 ori (sequence partly withheld): f1 bacteriophage origin of replication; arrow indicates direction of (+) strand synthesis
   8691..9020    +  promoter       SV40 promoter: SV40 enhancer and early promoter
   9068..9115    +  promoter       EM7 promoter: synthetic bacterial promoter&nbsp
   9134..9508    +  CDS            BleoR: antibiotic-binding protein; Sh ble from Streptoalloteichus hindustanus; confers resistance to bleomycin, phleomycin, and Zeocin™
   9518..9643    +  CDS            ble (fragment): BLE_KLEPN - Experimental evidence at protein level: Swiss-Prot protein existence level 1. Binding protein with a strong affinity to the bleomycin family of antibiotics. Binds to CL990; an antimitotic-antibiotic compound. From Klebsiella pneumoniae.
   9638..9759    +  polyA_signal   SV40 poly(A) signal: SV40 polyadenylation signal
   9830..9852    -  protein_bind   lac operator (fragment): The lac repressor binds to the lac operator to inhibit transcription in E. coli. This inhibition can be relieved by adding lactose or isopropyl-β-D-thiogalactopyranoside (IPTG). lac repressor encoded by lacI
   9856..9886    -  promoter       lac promoter: promoter for the E. coli lac operon
   9901..9922    -  protein_bind   CAP binding site: CAP binding activates transcription in the presence of cAMP. E. coli catabolite activator protein
   9935..10027   -  CDS            lacI (fragment): lac repressor; lacI; The lac repressor binds to the lac operator to inhibit transcription in E. coli. This inhibition can be relieved by adding lactose or isopropyl-β-D-thiogalactopyranoside (IPTG).
  10210..10798   -  rep_origin     ori: high-copy-number ColE1/pMB1/pBR322/pUC origin of replication
  10969..11829   -  CDS            AmpR: β-lactamase; bla; confers resistance to ampicillin, carbenicillin, and related antibiotics
  11830..11934   -  promoter       AmpR promoter: bla
  11993..12045   -  misc_feature   bom (fragment): basis of mobility region from pBR322
  12200..12579   +  enhancer       CMV enhancer: human cytomegalovirus immediate early enhancer
  12580..12779   +  promoter       CMV promoter: human cytomegalovirus (CMV) immediate early promoter
  12797..12977   +  LTR            5' LTR (truncated): truncated 5' long terminal repeat (LTR) from HIV-1
  13024..13149   +  misc_feature   HIV-1 Ψ: packaging signal of human immunodeficiency virus type 1
  13133..13496   +  CDS            HIV-1 gag (fragment): gag protein from human immunodeficiency virus 1; gag
  13642..13875   +  misc_feature   RRE: The Rev response element (RRE) of HIV-1 allows for Rev-dependent mRNA export from the nucleus to the cytoplasm.
  14252..11      +  CDS            Rev (fragment) (across the origin): human immunodeficiency virus 1 (HIV-1) Rev protein; rev; enhances nuclear export of unspliced and incompletely spliced viral mRNAs
