[The description below was written by a language model from this plasmid's Addgene catalogue record and pLannotate feature annotations shown in this document.]
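Description:
pXR001-mCD4 is a 14.3 kb lentiviral transfer plasmid for mammalian expression of the RNA-targeting Type VI CRISPR effector RfxCas13d (CasRx) from Ruminococcus flavefaciens. It was built by Gibson assembly from the pXR001 EF1a-CasRx-2A-EGFP backbone by inserting a mouse CD4 coding sequence taken from another nuclease vector. In bacteria it replicates from a high-copy ColE1/pUC-type origin and is selected with ampicillin through AmpR. An f1 origin is also present. Outside the viral region sits an SV40/EM7-driven BleoR cassette with an SV40 poly(A) signal, which could confer Zeocin resistance, although the record does not describe it as a used marker.

The viral genome is transcribed from a CMV enhancer/promoter fused to a truncated HIV-1 5' LTR. It carries the Ψ packaging signal with a partial gag sequence, the RRE for Rev-dependent nuclear export, and the cPPT/CTS. A second truncated LTR downstream is followed by a bGH poly(A) signal. Between these elements, the human EF-1α promoter drives a single open reading frame: RfxCas13d flanked by nuclear localization signals and carrying a C-terminal HA tag, then a P2A peptide, a mouse Cd4 sequence annotated as a fragment, a T2A peptide and EGFP. A WPRE follows to enhance transcript expression.

The 2A peptides cause ribosomal skipping, so one transcript yields three separate proteins: nuclear Cas13d, a surface marker and a fluorescent reporter. Transduced cells could therefore be identified by EGFP fluorescence or by surface mCD4, though the record does not say how the markers are used. The stated purpose is RNA knockdown, and the associated study evaluated Cas13d for genetic interaction mapping. No guide RNA cassette is annotated, so guides are presumably supplied from a separate construct.
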