Addgene plasmid #228359: pXR001-mCD4: EF1a-RfxCas13d-P2A-mCD4-T2A-EGFP
Purpose: RfxCas13d (NLS-RfxCas13d-NLS) with 2A-EGFP and 2A-mCD4 for RNA knockdown
Depositing lab: Michael Boettcher. Depositing organization: Martin-Luther-Universitaet Halle-Wittenberg. Publication: Evaluation of Cas13d as a tool for genetic interaction mapping. El Kassem G, Hillmer J, Boettcher M. Nat Commun. 2025 Feb 14;16(1):1631. doi: 10.1038/s41467-025-56747-4. PubMed 39952934.
Backbone
  Vector backbone: pXR001: EF1a-CasRx-2A-EGFP
  Total vector size (bp): 14341
  Vector type: Mammalian Expression, Lentiviral
Growth in bacteria
  Bacterial resistance: Ampicillin, 100 μg/mL
  Growth temperature: 37°C
  Growth strain: NEB Stable
  Copy number: High Copy
Gene/Insert
  Gene/Insert name: RfxCas13d (alt name: CasRx)
  Species: H. sapiens (human); Ruminococcus flavefaciens
  Insert size (bp): 3000
  Promoter: EF1A
  Tag / fusion protein: 2A-EGFP (C terminal on insert); 2A-mCD4 (C terminal on insert); NLS (N terminal on insert); NLS (C terminal on insert); HA (C terminal on insert)
  Cloning method: Gibson Cloning
  Sequencing primers: 5′ CGATGTTCCAGATTACGCTGGATCCGGCGCAACAAACTTCTCTCTGCTGAAACAAGCCGGAGATGTCGAAGAGAATCCTGGACCGCCGGACATGTGCCGAGC; 3′ GCCCTCTCCACTGCCGCCCTGGCGCTGTTGGTGCCGG
Resource information
  A portion of this plasmid was derived from a plasmid made by: mCD4 gene was amplified from the S. aureus Cas9 nuclease vector (Addgene #105998). pXR001 vector (Addgene #109049) was obtained from Addgene.
Terms and licenses: Academic/Nonprofit Terms; Industry Terms: Not Available to Industry
How to cite: pXR001-mCD4: EF1a-RfxCas13d-P2A-mCD4-T2A-EGFP was a gift from Michael Boettcher (Addgene plasmid # 228359 ; http://n2t.net/addgene:228359 ; RRID:Addgene_228359)
